Addgene plasmid #182730: pGWT35S-KOC207-MXMT
Purpose: Transient expression of KOC207-MXMT in plant cell
Depositing lab: Yutaka Kodama. Depositing organization: Utsunomiya University. Publication: A novel orange-colored bimolecular fluorescence complementation (BiFC) assay using monomeric Kusabira-Orange protein. Fujii Y, Yoshimura A, Kodama Y. Biotechniques. 2018 Apr;64(4):153-161. doi: 10.2144/btn-2017-0121. PubMed 29661017.
Backbone
  Vector backbone: pGWT35S
  Modifications to backbone: the MXMT gene was subcloned into the NcoI/SpeI site of the p35S-sfGFP vectors encoding the BiFC fragments.
  Vector type: Plant Expression
Growth in bacteria
  Bacterial resistance: Kanamycin, 50 μg/mL
  Growth temperature: 37°C
  Growth strain: DH5alpha
  Copy number: Unknown
Gene/Insert
  Gene/Insert name: KOC207 (alt name: C-terminal fragment of mKO2, aa 207-218)
  Species: Synthetic
  Promoter: CaMV 35S promoter
  Cloning method: Gateway Cloning
  Sequencing primers: 5′ GGGGACAAGTTTGTACAAAAAAGCAGGCTTCATGATTACTGAGCAGGTA; 3′ GGGGACCACTTTGTACAAGAAAGCTGGGTCTTAGGAATGAGCTACTGCA
Terms and licenses: Academic/Nonprofit Terms; Industry Terms: Not Available to Industry
How to cite: pGWT35S-KOC207-MXMT was a gift from Yutaka Kodama (Addgene plasmid # 182730 ; http://n2t.net/addgene:182730 ; RRID:Addgene_182730)
