[The description below was written by a language model from this plasmid's Addgene catalogue record and pLannotate feature annotations shown in this document.]
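Description:
pGWT35S-KOC207-MXMT is a small (about 4.8 kb) plant expression plasmid built on the pGWT35S backbone for transient expression in plant cells. It is not annotated with T-DNA borders or a plant selectable marker, which fits direct, transient delivery rather than stable transformation. In E. coli it replicates from a high-copy ColE1/pUC-type origin and is selected with kanamycin through an aph(3')-Ia KanR gene. Remnants of a pUC-style cloning region (lacZα fragment, lac promoter/operator, partial MCS segments) and flanking T7 and SP6 promoters are also present but have no role in plant expression.

The expression cassette is driven by the CaMV 35S promoter, followed by the tobacco mosaic virus Ω leader, which acts as a translational enhancer, and is closed by the NOS terminator and poly(A) signal. Between them, Gateway attB1 and attB2 sites flank a very short fragment of monomeric Kusabira-Orange 2, the KOC207 piece corresponding to residues 207–218 at the C-terminus of mKO2. Downstream of attB2 lies the full coding sequence of MXMT1, a gene from Coffea arabica. According to the record, MXMT was inserted by NcoI/SpeI subcloning, while the fluorescent protein fragment was introduced by Gateway recombination. The name and layout suggest a KOC207-MXMT fusion, although the feature table does not itself confirm the reading frame across the attB2 junction.

The construct serves as one half of an orange bimolecular fluorescence complementation (BiFC) assay. KOC207 is non-fluorescent alone, but when MXMT associates with a partner protein carrying the complementary N-terminal mKO2 fragment, the two pieces reassemble and produce orange fluorescence that reports the interaction in living plant cells.
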