Features (pLannotate 1.2.2; 23 found; start..end, strand, type, name):
     93..128     +  CDS            rop (fragment): Rop protein, which maintains plasmids at low copy number; rop
    230..319     +  misc_feature   bom (fragment): basis of mobility region from pBR322
    335..490     -  CDS            lacZα (fragment): LacZα fragment of β-galactosidase; lacZ fragment
    498..516     +  promoter       T7 promoter: promoter for bacteriophage T7 RNA polymerase
    528..549     +  misc_feature   MCS (fragment): pUC18/19 multiple cloning site
    593..937     +  promoter       CaMV 35S promoter: strong constitutive promoter from cauliflower mosaic virus
    889..935     +  promoter       minimal CaMV 35S promoter: minimal 35S promoter from cauliflower mosaic virus
    957..1012    +  misc_feature   TMV Ω: translational enhancer from the tobacco mosaic virus 5'-leader sequence (Gallie et al., 1988)
   1014..1031    +  misc_feature   MCS (fragment): pUC18/19 multiple cloning site
   1056..1080    +  protein_bind   attB1: mutant version of attB; recombination site for the Gateway® BP reaction BP Clonase™
   1086..1124    +  CDS            mKO2 (fragment): monomeric Kusabira-Orange 2 fluorescent protein
   1126..1150    -  protein_bind   attB2: mutant version of attB; recombination site for the Gateway® BP reaction BP Clonase™
   1176..2309    +  CDS            MXMT1: MXMT1_COFAR - Also known as CTS1 From Coffea arabica (Arabian coffee).
   2326..2576    +  terminator     NOS terminator: nopaline synthase terminator and poly(A) signal
   2598..2628    +  misc_feature   MCS (fragment): pUC18/19 multiple cloning site
   2641..2659    -  promoter       SP6 promoter: promoter for bacteriophage SP6 RNA polymerase
   2701..2717    -  protein_bind   lac operator: The lac repressor binds to the lac operator to inhibit transcription in E. coli. This inhibition can be relieved by adding lactose or isopropyl-β-D-thiogalactopyranoside (IPTG). lac repressor encoded by lacI
   2725..2755    -  promoter       lac promoter: promoter for the E. coli lac operon
   2770..2791    -  protein_bind   CAP binding site: CAP binding activates transcription in the presence of cAMP. E. coli catabolite activator protein
   2804..2896    -  CDS            lacI (fragment): lac repressor; lacI; The lac repressor binds to the lac operator to inhibit transcription in E. coli. This inhibition can be relieved by adding lactose or isopropyl-β-D-thiogalactopyranoside (IPTG).
   3079..3667    -  rep_origin     ori: high-copy-number ColE1/pMB1/pBR322/pUC origin of replication
   3825..4640    -  CDS            KanR: aminoglycoside phosphotransferase; aph(3')-Ia; confers resistance to kanamycin in bacteria or G418 (Geneticin®) in eukaryotes
   4677..4757    -  promoter       AmpR promoter (fragment): bla
>Addgene plasmid #182730 | pGWT35S-KOC207-MXMT | addgene full sequence | sequence record 363984 | Addgene NGS Result
CATTTCCCCGAAAAGTGCCACCTGACGTCTAAGAAACCATTATTATCATGACATTAACCTATAAAAATAG
GCGTATCACGAGGCCCTTTCGTCTCGCGCGTTTCGGTGATGACGGTGAAAACCTCTGACACATGCAGCTC
CCGGAGACGGTCACAGCTTGTCTGTAAGCGGATGCCGGGAGCAGACAAGCCCGTCAGGGCGCGTCAGCGG
GTGTTGGCGGGTGTCGGGGCTGGCTTAACTATGCGGCATCAGAGCAGATTGTACTGAGAGTGCACCATAT
GCGGTGTGAAATACCGCACAGATGCGTAAGGAGAAAATATTACTACAGGCGCCATTCGCCATTCAGGCTG
CGCAACTGTTGGGAAGGGCGATCGGTGCGGGCCTCTTCGCTATTACGCCAGCTGGCGAAAGGGGGATGTG
CTGCAAGGCGATTAAGTTGGGTAACGCCAGGGTTTTCCCAGTCACGACGTTGTAAAACGACGGCCAGTGA
GCTAGTGTAATACGACTCACTATAGGGCGCGGCCGCAGAATTCGAGCTCGGTACCCGGGATCTCGAGGCC
AGATCTCCCGGGCTCAGAAGACCGAGGGCTATTGAGACTTTTCAACAAAGGGTAATATCGGGAAACCTCC
TCGGATTCCATTGCCCAGCTATCTGTCACTTATCGAAAGGACAGTAGAAAAGGAAGGTGGCTCCTACAAA
TGCCATCATTGCGATAAAGGAAAGGCTATCGTTCAAGATGCCTCTACCGACAGTGGTCCCAAAGATGGAC
CCCCACCCACGAGGAACATCGTGGAAAAAGAAGACGTTCCAACCACGTCTTCAAAGCAAGTGGATTGATG
TGATATCTCCACTGACGTAAGGGATGACGCACAATCCCACTATCCTTCGCAAGACCCTTCCTCTATATAA
GGAAGTTCATTTCATTTGGAGAGGACAGGCTTCTTGAGATCCTTCAACAATTACCAACAACAACAAACAA
CAAACAACATTACAATTACTATTTACAATTACAGAATTCGAGCTCGGTACCAAGCTTGGAGGCTCAGGAG
GCTCCACAAGTTTGTACAAAAAAGCAGGCTTCATGATTACTGAGCAGGTAGAAGATGCAGTAGCTCATTC
CTAAGACCCAGCTTTCTTGTACAAAGTGGTTGGAGGCTCAGGAGGCTCCCCATGGATGGAGCTCCAAGAA
GTCCTGCATATGAATGAAGGTGAAGGCGATACAAGCTACGCCAAGAATGCATCCTACAATCTGGCTCTTG
CCAAGGTGAAACCTTTCCTTGAACAATGCATACGAGAATTGTTGCGGGCCAACTTGCCCAACATCAACAA
GTGCATTAAAGTTGCGGATTTGGGATGCGCTTCTGGACCAAACACACTTTTAACAGTGCGGGACATTGTG
CAAAGTATTGACAAAGTTGGCCAGGAAGAGAAGAATGAATTAGAACGTCCCACCATTCAGATTTTTCTGA
ATGATCTTTTCCAAAATGATTTCAATTCGGTTTTCAAGTTGCTGCCAAGCTTCTACCGCAAACTCGAGAA
AGAAAATGGACGCAAGATAGGATCGTGCCTAATAAGCGCAATGCCTGGCTCTTTCTACGGCAGACTCTTC
CCCGAGGAGTCCATGCATTTTTTGCACTCTTGTTACAGTGTTCATTGGTTATCTCAGGTTCCCAGCGGTT
TGGTGATTGAATTGGGGATTGGTGCAAACAAAGGGAGTATTTACTCTTCCAAAGGATGTCGTCCGCCCGT
CCAGAAGGCATATTTGGATCAATTTACGAAAGATTTTACCACATTTCTAAGGATTCATTCGAAAGAGTTG
TTTTCACGTGGCCGAATGCTCCTTACCTGCATTTGTAAAGTAGATGAATTCGACGAACCGAATCCCCTAG
ACTTACTTGACATGGCAATAAACGACTTGATTGTTGAGGGACTTCTGGAGGAAGAAAAATTGGATAGTTT
CAATATTCCATTCTTTACACCTTCAGCAGAAGAAGTAAAGTGCATAGTTGAGGAGGAAGGTTCTTGCGAA
ATTTTATATCTGGAGACTTTTAAGGCCCATTATGATGCTGCCTTCTCTATTGATGATGATTACCCAGTAA
GATCCCATGAACAAATTAAAGCAGAGTATGTGGCATCATTAATTAGATCAGTTTACGAACCCATCCTCGC
AAGTCATTTTGGAGAAGCTATTATGCCTGACTTATTCCACAGGCTTGCGAAGCATGCAGCAAAGGTTCTC
CACATGGGCAAAGGCTGCTATAATAATCTTATCATTTCTCTCGCCAAAAAGCCAGAGAAGTCAGACGTGT
AAACTAGTATCTAGAATCGTTCAAACATTTGGCAATAAAGTTTCTTAAGATTGAATCCTGTTGCCGGTCT
TGCGATGATTATCATATAATTTCTGTTGAATTACGTTAAGCATGTAATAATTAACATGTAATGCATGACG
TTATTTATGAGATGGGTTTTTATGATTAGAGTCCCGCAATTATACATTTAATACGCGATAGAAAACAAAA
TATAGCGCGCAAACTAGGATAAATTATCGCGCGCGGTGTCATCTATGTTACTAGATGCGGCCGCAATTGT
GGATCCGCTCTAGAGTCGACCTGCAGGCATGCAAGCTTGCGGCCGCGTATTCTATAGTGTCACCTAAATA
GCATGGCGTAATCATGGTCATAGCTGTTTCCTGTGTGAAATTGTTATCCGCTCACAATTCCACACAACAT
ACGAGCCGGAAGCATAAAGTGTAAAGCCTGGGGTGCCTAATGAGTGAGCTAACTCACATTAATTGCGTTG
CGCTCACTGCCCGCTTTCCAGTCGGGAAACCTGTCGTGCCAGCTGCATTAATGAATCGGCCAACGCGCGG
GGAGAGGCGGTTTGCGTATTGGGCGCTCTTCCGCTTCCTCGCTCACTGACTCGCTGCGCTCGGTCGTTCG
GCTGCGGCGAGCGGTATCAGCTCACTCAAAGGCGGTAATACGGTTATCCACAGAATCAGGGGATAACGCA
GGAAAGAACATGTGAGCAAAAGGCCAGCAAAAGGCCAGGAACCGTAAAAAGGCCGCGTTGCTGGCGTTTT
TCCATAGGCTCCGCCCCCCTGACGAGCATCACAAAAATCGACGCTCAAGTCAGAGGTGGCGAAACCCGAC
AGGACTATAAAGATACCAGGCGTTTCCCCCTGGAAGCTCCCTCGTGCGCTCTCCTGTTCCGACCCTGCCG
CTTACCGGATACCTGTCCGCCTTTCTCCCTTCGGGAAGCGTGGCGCTTTCTCATAGCTCACGCTGTAGGT
ATCTCAGTTCGGTGTAGGTCGTTCGCTCCAAGCTGGGCTGTGTGCACGAACCCCCCGTTCAGCCCGACCG
CTGCGCCTTATCCGGTAACTATCGTCTTGAGTCCAACCCGGTAAGACACGACTTATCGCCACTGGCAGCA
GCCACTGGTAACAGGATTAGCAGAGCGAGGTATGTAGGCGGTGCTACAGAGTTCTTGAAGTGGTGGCCTA
ACTACGGCTACACTAGAAGAACAGTATTTGGTATCTGCGCTCTGCTGAAGCCAGTTACCTTCGGAAAAAG
AGTTGGTAGCTCTTGATCCGGCAAACAAACCACCGCTGGTAGCGGTGGTTTTTTTGTTTGCAAGCAGCAG
ATTACGCGCAGAAAAAAAGGATCTCAAGAAGATCCTTTGATCTTTTCTACGGGGTCTGACGCTCAGTGGA
ACGAAAACTCACGTTAAGGGATTTTGGTCATGAGATTATCAAAAAGGATCTTCACCTAGATCCTTTTAAA
TTAAAAATGAAGTTTTAAATCAATCTAAAGTATATATGTTTTAATTAGAAAAACTCATCGAGCATCAAAT
GAAACTGCAATTTATTCATATCAGGATTATCAATACCATATTTTTGAAAAAGCCGTTTCTGTAATGAAGG
AGAAAACTCACCGAGGCAGTTCCATAGGATGGCAAGATCCTGGTATCGGTCTGCGATTCCGACTCGTCCA
ACATCAATACAACCTATTAATTTCCCCTCGTCAAAAATAAGGTTATCAAGTGAGAAATCACCATGAGTGA
CGACTGAATCCGGTGAGAATGGCAATAGCTTATGCATTTCTTTCCAGACTTGTTCAACAGGCCAGCCATT
ACGCTCGTCATCAAAATCACTCGCATCAACCAAACCGTTATTCATTCGTGATTGCGCCTGAGCGAGACGA
AATACGCGATCGCTGTTAAAAGGACAATTACAAACAGGAATCGAATGCAACCGGCGCAGGAACACTGCCA
GCGCATCAACAATATTTTCACCTGAATCAGGATATTCTTCTAATACCTGGAATGCTGTTTTCCCTGGGAT
CGCAGAGGTGAGTAACCATGCATCATCAGGAGTACGGATAAAATGCTTGATGGTCGGAAGAGGCATAAAT
TCCGTCAGCCAGTTTAGTCTGACCATCTCATCTGTAACATCATTGGCAACGCTACCTTTGCCATGTTTCA
GAAACAACTCTGGCGCATCGGGCTTCCCATACAATCGATAGATTGTCGCACCTGATTGCCCGACATTATC
GCGAGCCCATTTATACCCATATAAATCAGCATCCATGTTGGAATTTAATCGCGGCCTTGAGCAAGACGTT
TCCCGTTGAATATGGCTCATAACACCCCTTGTATTACTGTTTATGTAAGCAGACATAAGCATTTATCAGG
GTTATTGTCTCATGAGCGGATACATATTTGAATGTATTTAGAAAAATAAACAAATAGGGGTTCCGCGCA
